>Addgene plasmid #225236 | pAAV-hSyn-iPASnFR-L | addgene full sequence | sequence record 445245 | Addgene NGS Result
CCTGCAGGCAGCTGCGCGCTCGCTCGCTCACTGAGGCCGCCCGGGCGTCGGGCGACCTTTGGTCGCCCGG
CCTCAGTGAGCGAGCGAGCGCGCAGAGAGGGAGTGGCCAACTCCATCACTAGGGGTTCCTGCGGCCGCAC
GCGTATGAGGCGGGGTGGGGGTGCCTACCTGACGACCGACCCCGACCCACTGGACAAGCACCCAACCCCC
ATTCCCCAAATTGCGCATCCCCTATCAGAGAGGGGGAGGGGAAACAGGATGCGGCGAGGCGCGTGCGCAC
TGCCAGCTTCAGCACCGCGGACAGTGCCTTCGCCCCCGCCTGGCGGCGCGCGCCACCGCCGCCTCAGCAC
TGAAGGCGCGCTGACGTCACTCGCCGGTCCCCCGCAAACTCCCCTTCCCGGCCACCTTGGTCGCGTCCGC
GCCGCCGCCGGCCCAGCCGGACCGCACCACGCGAGGCGCGAGATAGGGGGGCACGGGCGCGACCATCTGC
GCTGCGGCGCCGGCGACTCAGCGCTGCCTCAGTCTGCGGTGGGCAGCGGAGGAGTCGTGTCGTGCCTGAG
AGCGCAGTCGAGAAACCGGTGCCACCATGAACACGTTGACGGTTTACAATTGGGGTGATTACATCGACCC
TGCATTAATCCGTAAGTTCGAGAAGCAAACGGGTATAAAGGTTATATATCAGACGTTTGACTCCAATGAA
GCAATGATGGCAAAGATTGCTCAAGGTGGAGCAACGTTCGACGTAGCAGTTCCATCTGAGTACGCGATCT
CTAAGATGAAGGAAGATGGATTGCTGATCCCCTTAGACCATTCAAAATTACCTAACCTCAAATACATTAA
TCCGCGCTTCTTAAATTTAAGCTTCGACCCCGGAAACAGATACTCTGTCCCCTACTTCTGGGGTACCGTG
GGGATAGTTTACAATCCCGGCATGTTGGGTGGTAAGAAGATCACTTCTTGGAACGACTTGTGGGATCCAG
ACCTGCGCAATCAGATCCTGCTTGTTGACGGAGCTCGTGCGGTAATCGGAATGGGACTTAACTCACTCCA
CTATTCACTCAACGACACCAATAAAGAGCATCTCAAGAAGGCCAAAGAGAAGTTGGACAGACTCGTGCCA
AATGTGAAAGCCATAGTCGGGGATGAAATCAAGATGTTGCTGGCGAATGAGGAAGCAGCGATAGGAGTTG
TGTGGAGTGGGGACGCTGCGGAGATCATCGCCGAAAATGACAAGTTGGATTACGTGGTGCCCAAAGAGGG
ATCGAACTTGTGGTTCGACAATATGGTGATTCCAAAGACCGCGAAGAATATTGAAGGAGCACATAAATTC
ATTAACTTCATGCTGGACCCAAAGAATGCGGCGCAGAACGCCGAGTTTGTTGGCTATTCAACCCCAAATA
AGAAGGCTTTGGATTACATGCCTAAGGAAATCACAGAGTCTAAGAGGCACACGGTCTATATCACCGCCGA
CAAGCAGAAGAACGGCATCAAGGCGAACTTCAAGATCCACCTTAACGTGGAGGACGGCAGCGTGCAGCTC
GCCGACCACTACCAGCAGAACACCCCCATCGGCGACGGCCCCGTGCTGCTGCCCGACAACCACTACCTGA
GCTATCAGTCCGTGCTGAGCAAAGACCCCAACGAGAAGCGCGATCACATGGTCCTGCTGGAGTTCGTGAC
CGCCACCGGGAACTCTCTCGGCATGGACGAGCTGTACAAGGGCGGTACCGGAGGGAGCATGAGCAAGGGC
GAGGAGCTGTTCACCGGGGTGGTGCCCATCCTGGTCGAGCTGGACGGCGACGTAAACGGCCACAAGTTCA
GCGTGCGCGGCGAGGGCGAGGGCGATGCCACCAACGGCAAGCTAACCCTGAAGTTCATCTGCACCACCGG
CAAGCTGCCCGTGCCCTGGCCCACCCTCGTGACCACCCTGAGCTACGGCGTGCAGTGCTTCGCCCGCTAC
CCCGACCACATGAAGCAGCACGACTTCTTCAAGTCCGCCATGCCCGAAGGCTACGTCCAGGAGCGCACCA
TCAGCTTCAAGGACGACGGAACCTACAAGACCCGCGCCGAGGTGAAGTTAGAGGGCGACACCCTGGTGAA
CCGCATCGAGCTAAAGGGCATCGACTTCAAGGAGGACGGCAACATCCTGGGGCACAAGCTGGAGTACAAC
TTTAACTATCATGACAAGCGGTTCTATCCCGATTTCGACTCAATCGGCAATTTAGAAGTTTACAAGAATC
TTGGAAAGCGTATGTTGGCTTACTACAATGAACTGTTCCTGCAATTTAAGATGCACCGCTAAGAATTCGA
TATCAAGCTTATCGATAATCAACCTCTGGATTACAAAATTTGTGAAAGATTGACTGGTATTCTTAACTAT
GTTGCTCCTTTTACGCTATGTGGATACGCTGCTTTAATGCCTTTGTATCATGCTATTGCTTCCCGTATGG
CTTTCATTTTCTCCTCCTTGTATAAATCCTGGTTGCTGTCTCTTTATGAGGAGTTGTGGCCCGTTGTCAG
GCAACGTGGCGTGGTGTGCACTGTGTTTGCTGACGCAACCCCCACTGGTTGGGGCATTGCCACCACCTGT
CAGCTCCTTTCCGGGACTTTCGCTTTCCCCCTCCCTATTGCCACGGCGGAACTCATCGCCGCCTGCCTTG
CCCGCTGCTGGACAGGGGCTCGGCTGTTGGGCACTGACAATTCCGTGGTGTTGTCGGGGAAATCATCGTC
CTTTCCTTGGCTGCTCGCCTATGTTGCCACCTGGATTCTGCGCGGGACGTCCTTCTGCTACGTCCCTTCG
GCCCTCAATCCAGCGGACCTTCCTTCCCGCGGCCTGCTGCCGGCTCTGCGGCCTCTTCCGCGTCTTCGCC
TTCGCCCTCAGACGAGTCGGATCTCCCTTTGGGCCGCCTCCCCGCATCGATACCGAGCGCTGCTCGAGAG
ATCTACGGGTGGCATCCCTGTGACCCCTCCCCAGTGCCTCTCCTGGCCCTGGAAGTTGCCACTCCAGTGC
CCACCAGCCTTGTCCTAATAAAATTAAGTTGCATCATTTTGTCTGACTAGGTGTCCTTCTATAATATTAT
GGGGTGGAGGGGGGTGGTATGGAGCAAGGGGCAAGTTGGGAAGACAACCTGTAGGGCCTGCGGGGTCTAT
TGGGAACCAAGCTGGAGTGCAGTGGCACAATCTTGGCTCACTGCAATCTCCGCCTCCTGGGTTCAAGCGA
TTCTCCTGCCTCAGCCTCCCGAGTTGTTGGGATTCCAGGCATGCATGACCAGGCTCAGCTAATTTTTGTT
TTTTTGGTAGAGACGGGGTTTCACCATATTGGCCAGGCTGGTCTCCAACTCCTAATCTCAGGTGATCTAC
CCACCTTGGCCTCCCAAATTGCTGGGATTACAGGCGTGAACCACTGCTCCCTTCCCTGTCCTTCTGATTT
TGTAGGTAACCACGTGCGGACCGAGCGGCCGCAGGAACCCCTAGTGATGGAGTTGGCCACTCCCTCTCTG
CGCGCTCGCTCGCTCACTGAGGCCGGGCGACCAAAGGTCGCCCGACGCCCGGGCTTTGCCCGGGCGGCCT
CAGTGAGCGAGCGAGCGCGCAGCTGCCTGCAGGGGCGCCTGATGCGGTATTTTCTCCTTACGCATCTGTG
CGGTATTTCACACCGCATA
[95 nt withheld, positions 3660-3754]
T
[46 nt withheld, positions 3756-3801]
C
[141 nt withheld, positions 3803-3943]
CCTTTGACGTTGGAGTCCACGTTCTTT
[37 nt withheld, positions 3971-4007]
ACTCTATCTCGGGCTATTCTTTTGATTTATAAGGGATTTTGCCGATTTCGGTCTATTGGTTAAAAAATGA
GCTGATTTAACAAAAATTTAACGCGAATTTTAACAAAATATTAACGTTTACAATTTTATGGTGCACTCTC
AGTACAATCTGCTCTGATGCCGCATAGTTAAGCCAGCCCCGACACCCGCCAACACCCGCTGACGCGCCCT
GACGGGCTTGTCTGCTCCCGGCATCCGCTTACAGACAAGCTGTGACCGTCTCCGGGAGCTGCATGTGTCA
GAGGTTTTCACCGTCATCACCGAAACGCGCGAGACGAAAGGGCCTCGTGATACGCCTATTTTTATAGGTT
AATGTCATGATAATAATGGTTTCTTAGACGTCAGGTGGCACTTTTCGGGGAAATGTGCGCGGAACCCCTA
TTTGTTTATTTTTCTAAATACATTCAAATATGTATCCGCTCATGAGACAATAACCCTGATAAATGCTTCA
ATAATATTGAAAAAGGAAGAGTATGAGTATTCAACATTTCCGTGTCGCCCTTATTCCCTTTTTTGCGGCA
TTTTGCCTTCCTGTTTTTGCTCACCCAGAAACGCTGGTGAAAGTAAAAGATGCTGAAGATCAGTTGGGTG
CACGAGTGGGTTACATCGAACTGGATCTCAACAGCGGTAAGATCCTTGAGAGTTTTCGCCCCGAAGAACG
TTTTCCAATGATGAGCACTTTTAAAGTTCTGCTATGTGGCGCGGTATTATCCCGTATTGACGCCGGGCAA
GAGCAACTCGGTCGCCGCATACACTATTCTCAGAATGACTTGGTTGAGTACTCACCAGTCACAGAAAAGC
ATCTTACGGATGGCATGACAGTAAGAGAATTATGCAGTGCTGCCATAACCATGAGTGATAACACTGCGGC
CAACTTACTTCTGACAACGATCGGAGGACCGAAGGAGCTAACCGCTTTTTTGCACAACATGGGGGATCAT
GTAACTCGCCTTGATCGTTGGGAACCGGAGCTGAATGAAGCCATACCAAACGACGAGCGTGACACCACGA
TGCCTGTAGCAATGGCAACAACGTTGCGCAAACTATTAACTGGCGAACTACTTACTCTAGCTTCCCGGCA
ACAATTAATAGACTGGATGGAGGCGGATAAAGTTGCAGGACCACTTCTGCGCTCGGCCCTTCCGGCTGGC
TGGTTTATTGCTGATAAATCTGGAGCCGGTGAGCGTGGGTCTCGCGGTATCATTGCAGCACTGGGGCCAG
ATGGTAAGCCCTCCCGTATCGTAGTTATCTACACGACGGGGAGTCAGGCAACTATGGATGAACGAAATAG
ACAGATCGCTGAGATAGGTGCCTCACTGATTAAGCATTGGTAACTGTCAGACCAAGTTTACTCATATATA
CTTTAGATTGATTTAAAACTTCATTTTTAATTTAAAAGGATCTAGGTGAAGATCCTTTTTGATAATCTCA
TGACCAAAATCCCTTAACGTGAGTTTTCGTTCCACTGAGCGTCAGACCCCGTAGAAAAGATCAAAGGATC
TTCTTGAGATCCTTTTTTTCTGCGCGTAATCTGCTGCTTGCAAACAAAAAAACCACCGCTACCAGCGGTG
GTTTGTTTGCCGGATCAAGAGCTACCAACTCTTTTTCCGAAGGTAACTGGCTTCAGCAGAGCGCAGATAC
CAAATACTGTTCTTCTAGTGTAGCCGTAGTTAGGCCACCACTTCAAGAACTCTGTAGCACCGCCTACATA
CCTCGCTCTGCTAATCCTGTTACCAGTGGCTGCTGCCAGTGGCGATAAGTCGTGTCTTACCGGGTTGGAC
TCAAGACGATAGTTACCGGATAAGGCGCAGCGGTCGGGCTGAACGGGGGGTTCGTGCACACAGCCCAGCT
TGGAGCGAACGACCTACACCGAACTGAGATACCTACAGCGTGAGCTATGAGAAAGCGCCACGCTTCCCGA
AGGGAGAAAGGCGGACAGGTATCCGGTAAGCGGCAGGGTCGGAACAGGAGAGCGCACGAGGGAGCTTCCA
GGGGGAAACGCCTGGTATCTTTATAGTCCTGTCGGGTTTCGCCACCTCTGACTTGAGCGTCGATTTTTGT
GATGCTCGTCAGGGGGGCGGAGCCTATGGAAAAACGCCAGCAACGCGGCCTTTTTACGGTTCCTGGCCTT
TTGCTGGCCTTTTGCTCACATGT
Features (pLannotate 1.2.2; 15 found; start..end, strand, type, name):
     12..39      +  repeat_region  AAV2 ITR (fragment): inverted terminal repeat of adeno-associated virus serotype 2 inverted
     68..95      +  repeat_region  AAV2 ITR (fragment): inverted terminal repeat of adeno-associated virus serotype 2 inverted
    145..567     +  promoter       hSyn promoter (fragment): human synapsin I promoter; confers neuron-specific expression (Kügler et al., 2003)
   1454..2170    +  CDS            cEGFP: cEGFP is a basic (constitutively fluorescent) green fluorescent protein published in 2008, derived from Aequorea victoria.
   2303..2327    +  misc_feature   MCS (fragment): pBluescript multiple cloning site
   2327..2915    +  misc_feature   WPRE: woodchuck hepatitis virus posttranscriptional regulatory element
   2947..3423    +  polyA_signal   hGH poly(A) signal: human growth hormone polyadenylation signal
   3463..3603    +  repeat_region  AAV2 ITR: inverted terminal repeat of adeno-associated virus serotype 2 inverted
   3608..3659    -  misc_feature   bom (fragment): basis of mobility region from pBR322
   3678..4133    +  rep_origin     f1 ori (sequence partly withheld): f1 bacteriophage origin of replication; arrow indicates direction of (+) strand synthesis
   4134..4183    -  misc_feature   bom (fragment): basis of mobility region from pBR322
   4285..4320    -  CDS            rop (fragment): Rop protein, which maintains plasmids at low copy number; rop
   4415..4519    +  promoter       AmpR promoter: bla
   4520..5380    +  CDS            AmpR: β-lactamase; bla; confers resistance to ampicillin, carbenicillin, and related antibiotics
   5551..6139    +  rep_origin     ori: high-copy-number ColE1/pMB1/pBR322/pUC origin of replication
