[The description below was written by a language model from this plasmid's Addgene catalogue record and pLannotate feature annotations shown in this document.]
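Description:
pAAV-hSyn-iPASnFR-L is an adeno-associated virus transfer plasmid of about 6.2 kb, built on a pAAV backbone to express the synthetic polyamine sensor iPASnFR-L in neurons. It is propagated in E. coli using a ColE1/pUC-type origin and selected with ampicillin through the β-lactamase gene and its own promoter. An f1 phage origin is also present. The catalogue lists the plasmid as low copy and names a recombination-deficient strain as host, a common precaution for keeping the repeat-rich ITRs intact. The feature table shows a complete AAV2 ITR downstream of the cassette, while the upstream ITR is detected only as two short fragments. This may reflect the difficulty of sequencing or annotating that hairpin region rather than a true truncation, but the record does not settle the point.

Between the ITRs, the human synapsin I promoter (annotated as a fragment) drives neuron-restricted transcription of the sensor coding sequence. The automated annotation recognises only a GFP-derived segment (labelled cEGFP) within the roughly 1.7 kb interval between the promoter and the WPRE. The flanking unannotated sequence presumably encodes the ligand-binding portion of the sensor, but the record gives no details of its origin or architecture. A WPRE follows the insert to enhance transcript stability and expression, and a human growth hormone polyadenylation signal terminates the message.

The plasmid is intended for packaging into recombinant AAV, with helper functions supplied in trans, so that the genetically encoded fluorescent indicator can be delivered to neurons. The associated work concerns visualising polyamine levels, uptake and distribution. The record does not explain what the "L" suffix means.
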