Addgene plasmid #225236: pAAV-hSyn-iPASnFR-L
Purpose: AAV expression of iPASnFR-L from hSyn promoter
Depositing lab: Loren Looger. Depositing organization: University of California, San Diego (UCSD). Publication: Genetically encoded fluorescent sensors for visualizing polyamine levels, uptake, and distribution. Tamura R, Chen J, De Jaeger M, Morris JF, Scott DA, Vangheluwe P, Looger LL. bioRxiv 2024.08.21.609037 10.1101/2024.08.21.609037.
Backbone
  Vector backbone: pAAV
  Vector type: AAV
Growth in bacteria
  Bacterial resistance: Ampicillin, 100 μg/mL
  Growth temperature: 37°C
  Growth strain: NEB Stable
  Copy number: Low Copy
Gene/Insert
  Gene/Insert name: iPASnFR-L
  Species: Synthetic
  Cloning method: Gibson Cloning
Terms and licenses: Academic/Nonprofit Terms; Industry Terms: Not Available to Industry
Depositor comments: Please visit https://doi.org/10.1101/2024.08.21.609037 for bioRxiv preprint.
How to cite: pAAV-hSyn-iPASnFR-L was a gift from Loren Looger (Addgene plasmid # 225236 ; http://n2t.net/addgene:225236 ; RRID:Addgene_225236)
